>Addgene plasmid #227016 | eIscB | addgene full sequence | sequence record 453979 | Addgene NGS Result
GACGGATCGGGAGATCTCCCGATCCCCTATGGTGCACTCTCAGTACAATCTGCTCTGATGCCGCATAGTT
AAGCCAGTATCTGCTCCCTGCTTGTGTGTTGGAGGTCGCTGAGTAGTGCGCGAGCAAAATTTAAGCTACA
ACAAGGCAAGGCTTGACCGACAATTGCATGAAGAATCTGCTTAGGGTTAGGCGTTTTGCGCTGCTTCGCG
ATGTACGGGCCAGATATACGCGTTGACATTGATTATTGACTAGTTATTAATAGTAATCAATTACGGGGTC
ATTAGTTCATAGCCCATATATGGAGTTCCGCGTTACATAACTTACGGTAAATGGCCCGCCTGGCTGACCG
CCCAACGACCCCCGCCCATTGACGTCAATAATGACGTATGTTCCCATAGTAACGCCAATAGGGACTTTCC
ATTGACGTCAATGGGTGGAGTATTTACGGTAAACTGCCCACTTGGCAGTACATCAAGTGTATCATATGCC
AAGTACGCCCCCTATTGACGTCAATGACGGTAAATGGCCCGCCTGGCATTATGCCCAGTACATGACCTTA
TGGGACTTTCCTACTTGGCAGTACATCTACGTATTAGTCATCGCTATTACCATGGTGATGCGGTTTTGGC
AGTACATCAATGGGCGTGGATAGCGGTTTGACTCACGGGGATTTCCAAGTCTCCACCCCATTGACGTCAA
TGGGAGTTTGTTTTGGCACCAAAATCAACGGGACTTTCCAAAATGTCGTAACAACTCCGCCCCATTGACG
CAAATGGGCGGTAGGCGTGTACGGTGGGAGGTCTATATAAGCAGAGCTCTCTGGCTAACTAGAGAACCCA
CTGCTTACTGGCTTATCGAAATTAATACGACTCACTATAGGGAGACCCAAGCTGGCTAGCGTTTAAACTT
AAGCTTGCCACCATGGGATCTCCAAAAAAGAAACGGAAGGTGGGATCTATGGCCGTGGTCTACGTGATCT
CTAAGTCCGGCAAACCACTGATGCCCACCACCAGATGCGGCCACGTGCGGATCTTGCTCAAGGAAGGCAA
GGCTAGAGTGGTGGAAAGAAAGCCCTTCACCATCCAGCTGACCTACGAGTCTGCCGAGGAAACCCAGCCT
CTGGTGCTGGGCATTGACCCTGGCAGAACCAATATCGGTATGAGCGTGGTGACCGAGAGCGGAGAGAGCG
TGTTCAACGCCCAAATCAGAACAAGAAACAAGGACGTGCCTAAGCTGATGAAGAGAAGAAAGCAGTATAG
GATGGCCCACAGAAGGCTGAAGCGGCGGTGCAAAAGACGGCGGAGAGCCAAGGCTGCCGGCACCGCCTTC
GAGGAGGGCGAAAAGCAAAGACTGCTGCCTGGCTGCTTCAAGCCTATTACATGCAAGAGCATCCGGAACA
AGGAAGCCAGATTCAACAACCGCAAGCGGCCTAGAGGATGGCTGACACCTACCGCCAATCACCTGCTGGT
CACCCACCTGAACGTGGTTAAGAAGGTGCAGAAGATCCTGCCCGTGGCCAAGGTGGTGCTGGAGCTGAAT
CGGTTCAGCTTTATGGCCATGAACAACCCCAAGGTTCAGAGATGGCAGTACCAGCGGGGCCCTCTGTACG
GCAAAGGCAGCGTGGAAGAGGCCGTGTCCATGCAGCAGGATGGACACTGCCTGTTTTGTAAACACGGCAT
CGACCACTACCACCACGTGGTCCCCAGAAGAAAGAACGGCAGCGAGACACTGGAAAACAGAGTGGGCCTT
TGTGAAGAACACCATAGACTGGTGCACACAGATAAGGAGTGGGAGGCCAACCTGGCCAGCAAGAAGTCTG
GAATGAACAAGAAATACCACGCCCTGTCTGTGCTGAACCAGATCATCCCCTACCTGGCTGATCAGCTGGC
CGATATGTTCCCCGGAAATTTCTGCGTGACAAGCGGCCAAGACACCTATCTGTTTCGGGAAGAGCATGGC
ATCCCTAAGGACCACTACCTGGACGCCTACTGCATCGCCTGCAGCGCACTGACCGACGCCAAGAAGGTGA
GCAGCCCTAAGGGCAGACCATACATGGTGCACCAGTTCAGAAGGCATGATAGACAGGCCTGTCACAAGGC
CAATCTGAACCGGAGCTACTACATGGGCGGCAAGCTCGTTGCCACCAACCGGCACAAAGCTATGGACCAG
AAAACTGACAGCCTGGAAGAGTACAGAGCCGCTCACAGCGCCGCTGACGTGTCTAAACTGACCGTGAAGC
ACCCTTCTGCTCAGTACAAGGATATGAGCAGAATCATGCCTGGCAGCATCCTGGTGAGCGGCGAGGGCAA
ACTGTTCACACTGAGCAGATCTGAGGGAAGAAACAAAGGCCAGGTGAACTACTTCGTGTCCACCGAGGGC
ATCAAGTACTGGGCCAGAAAGTGCCAGTATCTGCGGAACAACGGCGGACTGCAGATCTACGTGGGATCCC
CTAAGAAAAAACGAAAAGTTGGATCCAAAAGGCCGGCGGCCACGAAAAAGGCCGGCCAGGCAAAAAAGAA
AAAGGGATCTTACCCATACGATGTTCCAGATTACGCTTGAGGTACCGAGCTCGGATCCACTAGTCCAGTG
TGGTGGAATTCTGCAGATATCCAGCACAGTGGCGGCCGCTCGAGTCTAGAGGGCCCGTTTAAACCCGCTG
ATCAGCCTCGACTGTGCCTTCTAGTTGCCAGCCATCTGTTGTTTGCCCCTCCCCCGTGCCTTCCTTGACC
CTGGAAGGTGCCACTCCCACTGTCCTTTCCTAATAAAATGAGGAAATTGCATCGCATTGTCTGAGTAGGT
GTCATTCTATTCTGGGGGGTGGGGTGGGGCAGGACAGCAAGGGGGAGGATTGGGAAGACAATAGCAGGCA
TGCTGGGGATGCGGTGGGCTCTATGGCTTCTGAGGCGGAAAGAACCAGCTGGGGCTCTAGGGGGTATCCC
C
[124 nt withheld, positions 2942-3065]
C
[91 nt withheld, positions 3067-3157]
A
[49 nt withheld, positions 3159-3207]
CCTTTGACGTTGGAGTCCACGTTCTTT
[37 nt withheld, positions 3235-3271]
ACCCTATCTCGGTCTATTCTTTTGATTTATAAGGGATTTTGCCGATTTCGGCCTATTGGTTAAAAAATGA
GCTGATTTAACAAAAATTTAACGCGAATTAATTCTGTGGAATGTGTGTCAGTTAGGGTGTGGAAAGTCCC
CAGGCTCCCCAGCAGGCAGAAGTATGCAAAGCATGCATCTCAATTAGTCAGCAACCAGGTGTGGAAAGTC
CCCAGGCTCCCCAGCAGGCAGAAGTATGCAAAGCATGCATCTCAATTAGTCAGCAACCATAGTCCCGCCC
CTAACTCCGCCCATCCCGCCCCTAACTCCGCCCAGTTCCGCCCATTCTCCGCCCCATGGCTGACTAATTT
TTTTTATTTATGCAGAGGCCGAGGCCGCCTCTGCCTCTGAGCTATTCCAGAAGTAGTGAGGAGGCTTTTT
TGGAGGCCTAGGCTTTTGCAAAAAGCTCCCGGGAGCTTGTATATCCATTTTCGGATCTGATCAAGAGACA
GGATGAGGATCGTTTCGCATGATTGAACAAGATGGATTGCACGCAGGTTCTCCGGCCGCTTGGGTGGAGA
GGCTATTCGGCTATGACTGGGCACAACAGACAATCGGCTGCTCTGATGCCGCCGTGTTCCGGCTGTCAGC
GCAGGGGCGCCCGGTTCTTTTTGTCAAGACCGACCTGTCCGGTGCCCTGAATGAACTGCAGGACGAGGCA
GCGCGGCTATCGTGGCTGGCCACGACGGGCGTTCCTTGCGCAGCTGTGCTCGACGTTGTCACTGAAGCGG
GAAGGGACTGGCTGCTATTGGGCGAAGTGCCGGGGCAGGATCTCCTGTCATCTCACCTTGCTCCTGCCGA
GAAAGTATCCATCATGGCTGATGCAATGCGGCGGCTGCATACGCTTGATCCGGCTACCTGCCCATTCGAC
CACCAAGCGAAACATCGCATCGAGCGAGCACGTACTCGGATGGAAGCCGGTCTTGTCGATCAGGATGATC
TGGACGAAGAGCATCAGGGGCTCGCGCCAGCCGAACTGTTCGCCAGGCTCAAGGCGCGCATGCCCGACGG
CGAGGATCTCGTCGTGACCCATGGCGATGCCTGCTTGCCGAATATCATGGTGGAAAATGGCCGCTTTTCT
GGATTCATCGACTGTGGCCGGCTGGGTGTGGCGGACCGCTATCAGGACATAGCGTTGGCTACCCGTGATA
TTGCTGAAGAGCTTGGCGGCGAATGGGCTGACCGCTTCCTCGTGCTTTACGGTATCGCCGCTCCCGATTC
GCAGCGCATCGCCTTCTATCGCCTTCTTGACGAGTTCTTCTGAGCGGGACTCTGGGGTTCGAAATGACCG
ACCAAGCGACGCCCAACCTGCCATCACGAGATTTCGATTCCACCGCCGCCTTCTATGAAAGGTTGGGCTT
CGGAATCGTTTTCCGGGACGCCGGCTGGATGATCCTCCAGCGCGGGGATCTCATGCTGGAGTTCTTCGCC
CACCCCAACTTGTTTATTGCAGCTTATAATGGTTACAAATAAAGCAATAGCATCACAAATTTCACAAATA
AAGCATTTTTTTCACTGCATTCTAGTTGTGGTTTGTCCAAACTCATCAATGTATCTTATCATGTCTGTAT
ACCGTCGACCTCTAGCTAGAGCTTGGCGTAATCATGGTCATAGCTGTTTCCTGTGTGAAATTGTTATCCG
CTCACAATTCCACACAACATACGAGCCGGAAGCATAAAGTGTAAAGCCTGGGGTGCCTAATGAGTGAGCT
AACTCACATTAATTGCGTTGCGCTCACTGCCCGCTTTCCAGTCGGGAAACCTGTCGTGCCAGCTGCATTA
ATGAATCGGCCAACGCGCGGGGAGAGGCGGTTTGCGTATTGGGCGCTCTTCCGCTTCCTCGCTCACTGAC
TCGCTGCGCTCGGTCGTTCGGCTGCGGCGAGCGGTATCAGCTCACTCAAAGGCGGTAATACGGTTATCCA
CAGAATCAGGGGATAACGCAGGAAAGAACATGTGAGCAAAAGGCCAGCAAAAGGCCAGGAACCGTAAAAA
GGCCGCGTTGCTGGCGTTTTTCCATAGGCTCCGCCCCCCTGACGAGCATCACAAAAATCGACGCTCAAGT
CAGAGGTGGCGAAACCCGACAGGACTATAAAGATACCAGGCGTTTCCCCCTGGAAGCTCCCTCGTGCGCT
CTCCTGTTCCGACCCTGCCGCTTACCGGATACCTGTCCGCCTTTCTCCCTTCGGGAAGCGTGGCGCTTTC
TCATAGCTCACGCTGTAGGTATCTCAGTTCGGTGTAGGTCGTTCGCTCCAAGCTGGGCTGTGTGCACGAA
CCCCCCGTTCAGCCCGACCGCTGCGCCTTATCCGGTAACTATCGTCTTGAGTCCAACCCGGTAAGACACG
ACTTATCGCCACTGGCAGCAGCCACTGGTAACAGGATTAGCAGAGCGAGGTATGTAGGCGGTGCTACAGA
GTTCTTGAAGTGGTGGCCTAACTACGGCTACACTAGAAGAACAGTATTTGGTATCTGCGCTCTGCTGAAG
CCAGTTACCTTCGGAAAAAGAGTTGGTAGCTCTTGATCCGGCAAACAAACCACCGCTGGTAGCGGTGGTT
TTTTTGTTTGCAAGCAGCAGATTACGCGCAGAAAAAAAGGATCTCAAGAAGATCCTTTGATCTTTTCTAC
GGGGTCTGACGCTCAGTGGAACGAAAACTCACGTTAAGGGATTTTGGTCATGAGATTATCAAAAAGGATC
TTCACCTAGATCCTTTTAAATTAAAAATGAAGTTTTAAATCAATCTAAAGTATATATGAGTAAACTTGGT
CTGACAGTTACCAATGCTTAATCAGTGAGGCACCTATCTCAGCGATCTGTCTATTTCGTTCATCCATAGT
TGCCTGACTCCCCGTCGTGTAGATAACTACGATACGGGAGGGCTTACCATCTGGCCCCAGTGCTGCAATG
ATACCGCGAGACCCACGCTCACCGGCTCCAGATTTATCAGCAATAAACCAGCCAGCCGGAAGGGCCGAGC
GCAGAAGTGGTCCTGCAACTTTATCCGCCTCCATCCAGTCTATTAATTGTTGCCGGGAAGCTAGAGTAAG
TAGTTCGCCAGTTAATAGTTTGCGCAACGTTGTTGCCATTGCTACAGGCATCGTGGTGTCACGCTCGTCG
TTTGGTATGGCTTCATTCAGCTCCGGTTCCCAACGATCAAGGCGAGTTACATGATCCCCCATGTTGTGCA
AAAAAGCGGTTAGCTCCTTCGGTCCTCCGATCGTTGTCAGAAGTAAGTTGGCCGCAGTGTTATCACTCAT
GGTTATGGCAGCACTGCATAATTCTCTTACTGTCATGCCATCCGTAAGATGCTTTTCTGTGACTGGTGAG
TACTCAACCAAGTCATTCTGAGAATAGTGTATGCGGCGACCGAGTTGCTCTTGCCCGGCGTCAATACGGG
ATAATACCGCGCCACATAGCAGAACTTTAAAAGTGCTCATCATTGGAAAACGTTCTTCGGGGCGAAAACT
CTCAAGGATCTTACCGCTGTTGAGATCCAGTTCGATGTAACCCACTCGTGCACCCAACTGATCTTCAGCA
TCTTTTACTTTCACCAGCGTTTCTGGGTGAGCAAAAACAGGAAGGCAAAATGCCGCAAAAAAGGGAATAA
GGGCGACACGGAAATGTTGAATACTCATACTCTTCCTTTTTCAATATTATTGAAGCATTTATCAGGGTTA
TTGTCTCATGAGCGGATACATATTTGAATGTATTTAGAAAAATAAACAAATAGGGGTTCCGCGCACATTT
CCCCGAAAAGTGCCACCTGACGTC
Features (pLannotate 1.2.2; 21 found; start..end, strand, type, name):
     28..80      -  misc_feature   bom (fragment): basis of mobility region from pBR322
    235..614     +  enhancer       CMV enhancer: human cytomegalovirus immediate early enhancer
    615..818     +  promoter       CMV promoter: human cytomegalovirus (CMV) immediate early promoter
    814..847     +  LTR            5' LTR (truncated) (fragment): truncated 5' long terminal repeat (LTR) from HIV-1
    863..881     +  promoter       T7 promoter: promoter for bacteriophage T7 RNA polymerase
   2477..2524    +  CDS            nucleoplasmin NLS: bipartite nuclear localization signal from nucleoplasmin
   2531..2558    +  CDS            3xHA (fragment): three tandem HA epitope tags
   2672..2896    +  polyA_signal   bGH poly(A) signal: bovine growth hormone polyadenylation signal
   2900..2921    +  promoter       SV40 promoter (fragment): SV40 enhancer and early promoter
   2942..3370    +  rep_origin     f1 ori (sequence partly withheld): f1 bacteriophage origin of replication; arrow indicates direction of (+) strand synthesis
   3384..3713    +  promoter       SV40 promoter: SV40 enhancer and early promoter
   3780..4571    +  CDS            neo: KKA2_KLEPN - Also known as kan, nptII. Experimental evidence at protein level: Swiss-Prot protein existence level 1. Resistance to kanamycin, neomycin, paromomycin, ribostamycin, butirosin and gentamicin B. From Klebsiella pneumoniae.
   4595..4753    +  CDS            ble (fragment): BLE_KLEPN - Experimental evidence at protein level: Swiss-Prot protein existence level 1. Binding protein with a strong affinity to the bleomycin family of antibiotics. Binds to CL990; an antimitotic-antibiotic compound. From Klebsiella pneumoniae.
   4748..4869    +  polyA_signal   SV40 poly(A) signal: SV40 polyadenylation signal
   4942..4958    -  protein_bind   lac operator: The lac repressor binds to the lac operator to inhibit transcription in E. coli. This inhibition can be relieved by adding lactose or isopropyl-β-D-thiogalactopyranoside (IPTG). lac repressor encoded by lacI
   4966..4996    -  promoter       lac promoter: promoter for the E. coli lac operon
   5011..5032    -  protein_bind   CAP binding site: CAP binding activates transcription in the presence of cAMP. E. coli catabolite activator protein
   5045..5137    -  CDS            lacI (fragment): lac repressor; lacI; The lac repressor binds to the lac operator to inhibit transcription in E. coli. This inhibition can be relieved by adding lactose or isopropyl-β-D-thiogalactopyranoside (IPTG).
   5320..5908    -  rep_origin     ori: high-copy-number ColE1/pMB1/pBR322/pUC origin of replication
   6079..6939    -  CDS            AmpR: β-lactamase; bla; confers resistance to ampicillin, carbenicillin, and related antibiotics
   6940..7044    -  promoter       AmpR promoter: bla
