[The description below was written by a language model from this plasmid's Addgene catalogue record and pLannotate feature annotations shown in this document.]
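Description:
eIscB is a mammalian expression plasmid built on the pcDNA3.1 backbone (about 7.1 kb) that encodes an enhanced-activity variant of OgeuIscB, a compact RNA-guided nuclease of the IscB family regarded as an evolutionary relative of Cas9. It is maintained in E. coli through a high-copy ColE1/pUC-type origin with ampicillin selection from the bla gene. The backbone also carries an f1 origin and an SV40 promoter-driven neomycin phosphotransferase cassette with an SV40 polyadenylation signal, which could in principle support G418 selection in mammalian cells.

The payload is a synthetic, human codon-optimized open reading frame listed as SV40 NLS-OgeuIscB-v3-SV40-nucleoplasmin NLS, carrying the substitutions D96R, E84R and V159R. It sits downstream of the CMV immediate-early enhancer and promoter and ends at the bovine growth hormone polyadenylation signal. A T7 promoter lies between the CMV promoter and the coding region, which could allow in vitro transcription. The nuclear localization signals at both ends, including the extra SV40 NLS noted in the record, direct the nuclease to the nucleus. The automated annotation does not label the IscB coding sequence or the SV40 NLS copies. It picks up only the C-terminal bipartite nucleoplasmin NLS and, just after it, a short fragment matching an HA epitope tag that the catalogue fields do not mention. No guide (ωRNA) expression cassette is annotated, so the guide RNA presumably has to come from a separate construct.

According to the record, the plasmid comes from work engineering IscB into efficient miniature genome-editing tools for mammalian cells and embryos, and it serves as the nuclease expression vector for such experiments.
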