Addgene plasmid #227016: eIscB
Purpose: Vector encoding human codon-optimized enhanced-activity OgeuIscB fusion with extra SV40 NLS driven by CMV promoter
Depositing lab: Dali Li. Depositing organization: East China Normal University. Publication: Engineering IscB to develop highly efficient miniature editing tools in mammalian cells and embryos. Xue N, Hong D, Zhang D, Wang Q, Zhang S, Yang L, Chen X, Li Y, Han H, Hu C, Liu M, Song G, Guan Y, Wang L, Zhu Y, Li D. Mol Cell. 2024 Aug 22;84(16):3128-3140.e4. doi: 10.1016/j.molcel.2024.07.007. Epub 2024 Aug 2. PubMed 39096898.
Backbone
  Vector backbone: pcDNA3.1
Growth in bacteria
  Bacterial resistance: Ampicillin, 100 μg/mL
  Growth temperature: 37°C
  Growth strain: DH5alpha
  Copy number: High Copy
Gene/Insert
  Gene/Insert name: SV40 NLS-OgeuIscB-v3-SV40-nucleoplasmin NLS
  Species: Synthetic
  Mutation: D96R/E84R/V159R
  Promoter: CMV
  Cloning method: Gibson Cloning
  Sequencing primers: 5′ ggatctatggccgtggtctacg
Terms and licenses: Academic/Nonprofit Terms; Industry Terms: Not Available to Industry
How to cite: eIscB was a gift from Dali Li (Addgene plasmid # 227016 ; http://n2t.net/addgene:227016 ; RRID:Addgene_227016)
